Addgene plasmid #157160: pD649-HAsp-ULBP2-COMP5AP-AviTag-9xHis
Purpose: Mammalian expression of cell-surface protein extracellular domain fused to COMP5AP-AviTag-9xHis. Protein is secreted from cells.
Depositing lab: Chris Garcia. Depositing organization: Stanford University. Publication: A Human IgSF Cell-Surface Interactome Reveals a Complex Network of Protein-Protein Interactions. Wojtowicz WM, Vielmetter J, Fernandes RA, Siepe DH, Eastman CL, Chisholm GB, Cox S, Klock H, Anderson PW, Rue SM, Miller JJ, Glaser SM, Bragstad ML, Vance J, Lam AW, Lesley SA, Zinn K, Garcia KC. Cell. 2020 Aug 20;182(4):1027-1043.e17. doi: 10.1016/j.cell.2020.07.025. PubMed 32822567.
Backbone
  Vector backbone: pD649
  Backbone size w/o insert (bp): 7153
  Vector type: Mammalian Expression
Growth in bacteria
  Bacterial resistance: Ampicillin, 100 μg/mL
  Growth temperature: 37°C
  Growth strain: DH5alpha
  Copy number: High Copy
Gene/Insert
  Gene/Insert name: ULBP2 (alt name: N2DL2)
  Species: H. sapiens (human)
  Insert size (bp): 564
  Entrez Gene: ULBP2 (a.k.a. ALCAN-alpha, N2DL2, NKG2DL2, RAET1H, RAET1L)
  Promoter: CMV/SP6
  Tag / fusion protein: COMP5AP-AviTag-9xHis (C terminal on backbone)
  Cloning method: Restriction Enzyme; 5′ cloning site GCGGCCGC (not destroyed); 3′ cloning site GGCGCGCC (not destroyed)
  Sequencing primers: 5′ ATTTAGGTGACACTATAG; 3′ CGTCGCACTCCATCACGGTG
Resource information
  A portion of this plasmid was derived from a plasmid made by: synthesis by ThermoFisher
Terms and licenses: Academic/Nonprofit Terms; Industry Terms: Not Available to Industry
Depositor comments: Some plasmids in this collection may have an IS4-like element ISVsa5 family transposase upstream of the CMV promoter.
How to cite: pD649-HAsp-ULBP2-COMP5AP-AviTag-9xHis was a gift from Chris Garcia (Addgene plasmid # 157160 ; http://n2t.net/addgene:157160 ; RRID:Addgene_157160)
