[The description below was written by a language model from this plasmid's Addgene catalogue record and pLannotate feature annotations shown in this document.]
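Description:
pD649-HAsp-ULBP2-COMP5AP-AviTag-9xHis is a mammalian expression plasmid built on the pD649 backbone for producing a secreted, multimerised form of the extracellular domain of human ULBP2 (also called N2DL2/RAET1H), a ligand of the NK-cell receptor NKG2D. It is maintained in E. coli as a high-copy plasmid through a ColE1/pUC-type origin and selected with ampicillin via the β-lactamase gene. The feature table also shows an SV40 early/EM7 promoter pair driving a puromycin N-acetyltransferase cassette with an SV40 polyadenylation signal, which would allow selection in mammalian cells. Short fragments of KanR, lacZα, ble and f1 ori appear to be backbone remnants. The depositor notes that some plasmids in this collection may carry an IS4-like transposase insertion upstream of the CMV promoter; no such element is annotated here.

Expression is driven by the CMV enhancer/promoter followed by a CMV intron A fragment, with an SP6 promoter just upstream of the coding region that can serve for in vitro transcription or sequencing. The open reading frame begins with a signal peptide (named HAsp in the construct, though the annotation tool matched a fragment of an immunoglobulin heavy chain signal sequence). This is followed by the ULBP2 ectodomain, cloned between preserved NotI and AscI sites. Downstream, supplied by the backbone, are the pentamerising coiled-coil segment of rat cartilage oligomeric matrix protein, human placental alkaline phosphatase, an AviTag for enzymatic biotinylation, and a polyhistidine tag (9xHis by name, annotated as 8xHis), ending at a bGH polyadenylation signal. The resulting pentameric, enzymatically detectable protein offers high avidity for detecting weak interactions, consistent with its origin in a human IgSF cell-surface protein interaction screen.
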