Features (pLannotate 1.2.2; 24 found; start..end, strand, type, name):
    119..143     -  CDS            KanR (fragment): aminoglycoside phosphotransferase; aph(3')-Ia; confers resistance to kanamycin
    254..842     +  rep_origin     ori: high-copy-number ColE1/pMB1/pBR322/pUC origin of replication
   1067..1084    +  terminator     rrnB T2 terminator (fragment): transcription terminator T2 from the E. coli rrnB gene
   1109..1128    -  CDS            lacZα (fragment): LacZα fragment of β-galactosidase; lacZ fragment
   1584..1600    +  protein_bind   lac operator: The lac repressor binds to the lac operator to inhibit transcription in E. coli. This inhibition can be relieved by adding lactose or isopropyl-β-D-thiogalactopyranoside (IPTG). lac repressor encoded by lacI
   1843..2146    +  enhancer       CMV enhancer: human cytomegalovirus immediate early enhancer
   2147..2350    +  promoter       CMV promoter: human cytomegalovirus (CMV) immediate early promoter
   2486..2529    +  intron         CMV intron (fragment): modified intron A from human cytomegalovirus
   2581..2599    +  promoter       SP6 promoter: promoter for bacteriophage SP6 RNA polymerase
   2603..2640    +  CDS            IgH signal sequence (fragment): signal sequence from the mouse immunoglobulin heavy chain variable region
   2674..3312    +  CDS            ULBP2 (fragment): ULBP2_HUMAN - Also known as N2DL2, RAET1H. Experimental evidence at protein level: Swiss-Prot protein existence level 1. Binds and activates the KLRK1/NKG2D receptor, mediating natural killer cell cytotoxicity. From Homo sapiens (Human).
   3409..3588    +  CDS            Comp (fragment): COMP_RAT - Experimental evidence at protein level: Swiss-Prot protein existence level 1. May play a role in the structural integrity of cartilage via its interaction with other extracellular matrix proteins such as the collagens and fibronectin. Can mediate the interaction of chondrocytes with the cartilage extracellular matrix through interaction with cell surface integrin receptors. Could play a role in the pathogenesis of osteoarthritis. Potent suppressor of apoptosis in both primary chondrocytes and transformed cells. Suppresses apoptosis by blocking the activation of caspase-3 and by indu
   3576..5028    +  CDS            SEAP (fragment): secreted alkaline phosphatase from human placenta The natural enzyme has a C-terminal transmembrane sequence that is replaced by a GPI anchor.
   5053..5094    +  CDS            AviTag™ (fragment): peptide tag that allows for enzymatic biotinylation
   5098..5121    +  CDS            8xHis: 8xHis affinity tag
   5267..5378    +  polyA_signal   bGH poly(A) signal: bovine growth hormone polyadenylation signal
   5379..5487    +  rep_origin     f1 ori (fragment): f1 bacteriophage origin of replication; arrow indicates direction of (+) strand synthesis
   5501..5830    +  promoter       SV40 promoter: SV40 enhancer and early promoter
   5878..5925    +  promoter       EM7 promoter: synthetic bacterial promoter&nbsp
   5944..6543    +  CDS            PuroR (fragment): puromycin N-acetyltransferase; pac from Streptomyces; confers resistance to puromycin
   6553..6678    +  CDS            ble (fragment): BLE_KLEPN - Experimental evidence at protein level: Swiss-Prot protein existence level 1. Binding protein with a strong affinity to the bleomycin family of antibiotics. Binds to CL990; an antimitotic-antibiotic compound. From Klebsiella pneumoniae.
   6673..6794    +  polyA_signal   SV40 poly(A) signal: SV40 polyadenylation signal
   6847..7707    -  CDS            AmpR: β-lactamase; bla; confers resistance to ampicillin, carbenicillin, and related antibiotics
   7710..89      -  promoter       AmpR promoter (fragment) (across the origin): bla
>Addgene plasmid #157160 | pD649-HAsp-ULBP2-COMP5AP-AviTag-9xHis | addgene full sequence | sequence record 383692 | Addgene NGS Result
TTTCAATATTATTGAAGCATTTATCAGGGTTATTGTCTCATGAGCGGATACATATTTGAATGTATTTAGA
AAAATAAACAAATAGGGGTCAGTGTTACAACCAATTAACCAATTCTGAACATTATCGCGAGCCCATTTAT
ACCTGAATATGGCTCATAACACCCCTTGCTCATGACCAAAATCCCTTAACGTGAGTTACGCGCGCGTCGT
TCCACTGAGCGTCAGACCCCGTAGAAAAGATCAAAGGATCTTCTTGAGATCCTTTTTTTCTGCGCGTAAT
CTGCTGCTTGCAAACAAAAAAACCACCGCTACCAGCGGTGGTTTGTTTGCCGGATCAAGAGCTACCAACT
CTTTTTCCGAAGGTAACTGGCTTCAGCAGAGCGCAGATACCAAATACTGTTCTTCTAGTGTAGCCGTAGT
TAGCCCACCACTTCAAGAACTCTGTAGCACCGCCTACATACCTCGCTCTGCTAATCCTGTTACCAGTGGC
TGCTGCCAGTGGCGATAAGTCGTGTCTTACCGGGTTGGACTCAAGACGATAGTTACCGGATAAGGCGCAG
CGGTCGGGCTGAACGGGGGGTTCGTGCACACAGCCCAGCTTGGAGCGAACGACCTACACCGAACTGAGAT
ACCTACAGCGTGAGCTATGAGAAAGCGCCACGCTTCCCGAAGGGAGAAAGGCGGACAGGTATCCGGTAAG
CGGCAGGGTCGGAACAGGAGAGCGCACGAGGGAGCTTCCAGGGGGAAACGCCTGGTATCTTTATAGTCCT
GTCGGGTTTCGCCACCTCTGACTTGAGCGTCGATTTTTGTGATGCTCGTCAGGGGGGCGGAGCCTATGGA
AAAACGCCAGCAACGCGGCCTTTTTACGGTTCCTGGCCTTTTGCTGGCCTTTTGCTCACATGTTCTTTCC
TGCGTTATCCCCTGATTCTGTGGATAACCGTATTACCGCCTTTGAGTGAGCTGATACCGCTCGCCGCAGC
CGAACGACCGAGCGCAGCGAGTCAGTGAGCGAGGAAGCGGAAGGCGAGAGTAGGGAACTGCCAGGCATCA
AACTAAGCAGAAGGCCCCTGACGGATGGCCTTTTTGCGTTTCTACAAACTCTTTCTGTGTTGTAAAACGA
CGGCCAGTCTTAAGCTCGGGCCCCCTGGGCGGTTCTGATAACGAGTAATCGTTAATCCGCAAATAACGTA
AAAACCCGCTTCGGCGGGTTTTTTTATGGGGGGAGTTTAGGGAAAGAGCATTTGTCAGAATATTTAAGGG
CGCCTGTCACTTTGCTTGATATATGAGAATTATTTAACCTTATAAATGAGAAAAAAGCAACGCACTTTAA
ATAAGATACGTTGCTTTTTCGATTGATGAACACCTATAATTAAACTATTCATCTATTATTTATGATTTTT
TGTATATACAATATTTCTAGTTTGTTAAAGAGAATTAAGAAAATAAATCTCGAAAATAATAAAGGGAAAA
TCAGTTTTTGATATCAAAATTATACATGTCAACGATAATACAAAATATAATACAAACTATAAGATGTTAT
CAGTATTTATTATCATTTAGAATAAATTTTGTGTCGCCCTTAATTGTGAGCGGATAACAATTACGAGCTT
CATGCACAGTGGCGTTGACTCAATATTGGCCATTAGCCATATTATTCATTGGTTATATAGCATAAATCAA
TATTGGCTATTGGCCATTGCATACGTTGTATCTATATCATAATATGTACATTTATATTGGCTCATGTCCA
ATATGACCGCCATGTTGGCATTGATTATTGACTAGTTATTAATAGTAATCAATTACGGGGTCATTAGTTC
ATAGCCCATATATGGAGTTCCGCGTTACATAACTTACGGTAAATGGCCCGCCTGGCTGACCGCCCAACGA
CCCCCGCCCATTGACGTCAATAATGACGTATGTTCCCATAGTAACGCCAATAGGGACTTTCCATTGACGT
CAATGGGTGGAGTATTTACGGTAAACTGCCCACTTGGCAGTACATCAAGTGTATCATATGCCAAGTACGC
CCCCTATTGACGTCAATGACGGTAAATGGCCCGCCTGGCATTATGCCCAGTACATGACCTTATGGGACTT
TCCTACTTGGCAGTACATCTACGTATTAGTCATCGCTATTACCATGGTGATGCGGTTTTGGCAGTACATC
AATGGGCGTGGATAGCGGTTTGACTCACGGGGATTTCCAAGTCTCCACCCCATTGACGTCAATGGGAGTT
TGTTTTGGCACCAAAATCAACGGGACTTTCCAAAATGTCGTAACAACTCCGCCCCATTGACGCAAATGGG
CGGTAGGCGTGTACGGTGGGAGGTCTATATAAGCAGAGCTCGTTTAGTGAACCGTCAGATCGCCTGGAGA
CGCCATCCACGCTGTTTTGACCTCCATAGAAGACACCGGGACCGATCCAGCCTCCGCGGCCGGGAACGGT
GCATTGGAACGCGGATTCCCCGTGCCAAGAGTGACGTAAGTACCGCCTATAGAGTCTATAGGCCCACCCC
CTTGGCTTCGTTAGAACGCGGCTACAATTAATACATAACCTTATGTATCATACACATACGATTTAGGTGA
CACTATAGAATAACATCCACTTTGCCTTTCTCTCCACAGGTGTCCACTCCCAGGTCCAACTGCACCTCGG
TTCTATCGAAAACGCGCCTGCTAGCGCCACCATGAAGACCATCATTGCCCTGAGCTACATCTTCTGCCTG
GTGTTCGCTGCGGCCGCCGGTAGAGCTGATCCTCACAGCCTGTGCTACGACATCACAGTGATCCCCAAGT
TCAGACCCGGACCTCGTTGGTGCGCTGTGCAGGGACAAGTGGACGAGAAAACCTTCCTGCACTACGACTG
CGGCAACAAGACCGTGACACCTGTGTCACCCCTGGGCAAGAAACTGAATGTGACCACCGCCTGGAAGGCC
CAGAATCCTGTGCTGAGAGAAGTGGTGGACATCCTGACCGAGCAGCTGCGGGACATTCAGCTGGAAAACT
ACACCCCTAAAGAGCCCCTGACACTGCAGGCCAGAATGTCTTGTGAACAGAAGGCCGAGGGCCACAGCAG
CGGAAGCTGGCAGTTTAGCTTCGACGGCCAGATCTTCCTGCTGTTCGACAGCGAGAAGCGGATGTGGACA
ACAGTGCACCCAGGCGCCAGAAAGATGAAGGAAAAGTGGGAGAACGACAAGGTGGTGGCCATGAGCTTCC
ACTACTTCAGCATGGGCGATTGCATCGGCTGGCTGGAAGATTTCCTGATGGGCATGGACAGCACCCTGGA
ACCATCTGCTGGTGCCCCTCTTGGCGCGCCGGAAGATCAAGTTGATCCAAGATTGATTGATGGCAAGGGC
GGATCTCTGGAGGTGCTGTTCCAGGGACCAGGCGGAAGCGGCAATCCCGGCGGCGATCTGGCCCCCCAGA
TGCTGCGCGAGCTGCAGGAGACCAATGCCGCCCTGCAGGACGTGCGCGAGCTGCTGCGCCACCGCGTGAA
GGAGATCACCTTCCTGAAGAACACCGTGATGGAGTGCGACGCCTGCGGTATGCAGCCCTCTAGAGGCTCC
GGCTCCATCATCCCAGTTGAGGAGGAGAACCCGGACTTCTGGAACCGCGAGGCAGCCGAGGCCCTGGGTG
CCGCCAAGAAGCTGCAGCCTGCACAGACAGCCGCCAAGAACCTCATCATCTTCCTGGGCGATGGGATGGG
GGTGTCTACGGTGACAGCTGCCAGGATCCTAAAAGGGCAGAAGAAGGACAAACTGGGGCCTGAGATACCC
CTGGCCATGGACCGCTTCCCATATGTGGCTCTGTCCAAGACATACAATGTAGACAAACATGTGCCAGACA
GTGGAGCCACAGCCACGGCCTACCTGTGCGGGGTCAAGGGCAACTTCCAGACCATTGGCTTGAGTGCAGC
CGCCCGCTTTAACCAGTGCAACACGACACGCGGCAACGAGGTCATCTCCGTGATGAATCGGGCCAAGAAA
GCAGGGAAGTCAGTGGGAGTGGTAACCACCACACGAGTGCAGCACGCCTCGCCAGCCGGCACCTACGCCC
ACACGGTGAACCGCAACTGGTACTCGGACGCCGACGTGCCTGCCTCGGCCCGCCAGGAGGGGTGCCAGGA
CATCGCTACGCAGCTCATCTCCAACATGGACATTGACGTGATCCTAGGTGGAGGCCGAAAGTACATGTTT
CGCATGGGAACCCCAGACCCTGAGTACCCAGATGACTACAGCCAAGGTGGGACCAGGCTGGACGGGAAGA
ATCTGGTGCAGGAATGGCTGGCGAAGCGCCAGGGTGCCCGGTATGTGTGGAACCGCACTGAGCTCATGCA
GGCTTCCCTGGACCCGTCTGTGACCCATCTCATGGGTCTCTTTGAGCCTGGAGACATGAAATACGAGATC
CACCGAGACTCCACACTGGACCCCTCCCTGATGGAGATGACAGAGGCTGCCCTGCGCCTGCTGAGCAGGA
ACCCCCGCGGCTTCTTCCTCTTCGTGGAGGGTGGTCGCATCGACCATGGTCATCATGAAAGCAGGGCTTA
CCGGGCACTGACTGAGACGATCATGTTCGACGACGCCATTGAGAGGGCGGGCCAGCTCACCAGCGAGGAG
GACACGCTGAGCCTCGTCACTGCCGACCACTCCCACGTCTTCTCCTTCGGAGGCTACCCCCTGCGAGGGA
GCTCCATCTTCGGGCTGGCCCCTGGCAAGGCCCGGGACAGGAAGGCCTACACGGTCCTCCTATACGGAAA
CGGTCCAGGCTATGTGCTCAAGGACGGCGCCCGGCCGGATGTTACCGAGAGCGAGAGCGGGAGCCCCGAG
TATCGGCAGCAGTCAGCAGTGCCCCTGGACGAAGAGACCCACGCAGGCGAGGACGTGGCGGTGTTCGCGC
GCGGCCCGCAGGCGCACCTGGTTCACGGCGTGCAGGAGCAGACCTTCATAGCGCACGTCATGGCCTTCGC
CGCCTGCCTGGAGCCCTACACCGCCTGCGACCTGGCGCCCCCCGCCGGCACCACCGACGCCGCGCACCCG
GGTGGCGGAGGACTGAACGACATCTTCGAGGCTCAGAAAATCGAATGGCACGAACATCACCATCACCATC
ACCATCACCATTAAGGCCGGCCTGTAGTCACTGGCACAACGCGTTACCCGGTAAGCCAATCGGGTATACA
CGGTCGTCATACTGCAGACAGGGTTCTTCTACTTTGCAAGATAGTCTTGAGTAGTAAAATAAATAGATAG
AGAAAATCAGCCTCGACTGTGCCTTCTAGTTGCCAGCCATCTGTTGTTTGCCCCTCCCCCGTGCCTTCCT
TGACCCTGGAAGGTGCCACTCCCACTGTCCTTTCCTAATAAAATGAGGAAATTGCATCACAACACTCAAC
CCTATCTCGGTCTATTCTTTTGATTTATAAGGGATTTTGCCGATTTCGGCCTATTGGTTAAAAAATGAGC
TGATTTAACAAAAATTTAACGCGAATTAATTCTGTGGAATGTGTGTCAGTTAGGGTGTGGAAAGTCCCCA
GGCTCCCCAGCAGGCAGAAGTATGCAAAGCATGCATCTCAATTAGTCAGCAACCAGGTGTGGAAAGTCCC
CAGGCTCCCCAGCAGGCAGAAGTATGCAAAGCATGCATCTCAATTAGTCAGCAACCATAGTCCCGCCCCT
AACTCCGCCCATCCCGCCCCTAACTCCGCCCAGTTCCGCCCATTCTCCGCCCCATGGCTGACTAATTTTT
TTTATTTATGCAGAGGCCGAGGCCGCCTCTGCCTCTGAGCTATTCCAGAAGTAGTGAGGAGGCTTTTTTG
GAGGCCTAGGCTTTTGCAAAAAGCTCCCGGGAGCTTGTATATCCATTTTCGGATCTGATCAGCACGTGTT
GACAATTAATCATCGGCATAGTATATCGGCATAGTATAATACGACAAGGTGAGGAACTAAACCATGACCG
AGTACAAGCCCACGGTGCGCCTCGCCACCCGCGACGACGTCCCCAGGGCCGTACGCACCCTCGCCGCCGC
GTTCGCCGACTACCCCGCCACGCGCCACACCGTCGATCCGGACCGCCACATCGAGCGGGTCACCGAGCTG
CAAGAACTCTTCCTCACGCGCGTCGGGCTCGACATCGGCAAGGTGTGGGTCGCGGACGACGGCGCCGCGG
TGGCGGTCTGGACCACGCCGGAGAGCGTCGAAGCGGGGGCGGTGTTCGCCGAGATCGGCCCGCGCATGGC
CGAGTTGAGCGGTTCCCGGCTGGCCGCGCAGCAACAGATGGAAGGCCTCCTGGCGCCGCACCGGCCCAAG
GAGCCCGCGTGGTTCCTGGCCACCGTCGGCGTCTCGCCCGACCACCAGGGCAAGGGTCTGGGCAGCGCCG
TCGTGCTCCCCGGAGTGGAGGCGGCCGAGCGCGCCGGGGTGCCCGCCTTCCTGGAGACATCCGCGCCCCG
CAACCTCCCCTTCTACGAGCGGCTCGGCTTCACCGTCACCGCCGACGTCGAGGTGCCCGAAGGACCGCGC
ACCTGGTGCATGACCCGCAAGCCCGGTGCCTGACACGTGCTACGAGATTTCGATTCCACCGCCGCCTTCT
ATGAAAGGTTGGGCTTCGGAATCGTTTTCCGGGACGCCGGCTGGATGATCCTCCAGCGCGGGGATCTCAT
GCTGGAGTTCTTCGCCCACCCCAACTTGTTTATTGCAGCTTATAATGGTTACAAATAAAGCAATAGCATC
ACAAATTTCACAAATAAAGCATTTTTTTCACTGCATTCTAGTTGTGGTTTGTCCAAACTCATCAATGTAT
CTTATCATGTCTGTATACCGTCGACCTCTAGCTAGAGCTTGGCGTAATCATGGTCATTACCAATGCTTAA
TCAGTGAGGCACCTATCTCAGCGATCTGTCTATTTCGTTCATCCATAGTTGCCTGACTCCCCGTCGTGTA
GATAACTACGATACGGGAGGGCTTACCATCTGGCCCCAGCGCTGCGATGATACCGCGAGAACCACGCTCA
CCGGCTCCGGATTTATCAGCAATAAACCAGCCAGCCGGAAGGGCCGAGCGCAGAAGTGGTCCTGCAACTT
TATCCGCCTCCATCCAGTCTATTAATTGTTGCCGGGAAGCTAGAGTAAGTAGTTCGCCAGTTAATAGTTT
GCGCAACGTTGTTGCCATCGCTACAGGCATCGTGGTGTCACGCTCGTCGTTTGGTATGGCTTCATTCAGC
TCCGGTTCCCAACGATCAAGGCGAGTTACATGATCCCCCATGTTGTGCAAAAAAGCGGTTAGCTCCTTCG
GTCCTCCGATCGTTGTCAGAAGTAAGTTGGCCGCAGTGTTATCACTCATGGTTATGGCAGCACTGCATAA
TTCTCTTACTGTCATGCCATCCGTAAGATGCTTTTCTGTGACTGGTGAGTACTCAACCAAGTCATTCTGA
GAATAGTGTATGCGGCGACCGAGTTGCTCTTGCCCGGCGTCAATACGGGATAATACCGCGCCACATAGCA
GAACTTTAAAAGTGCTCATCATTGGAAAACGTTCTTCGGGGCGAAAACTCTCAAGGATCTTACCGCTGTT
GAGATCCAGTTCGATGTAACCCACTCGTGCACCCAACTGATCTTCAGCATCTTTTACTTTCACCAGCGTT
TCTGGGTGAGCAAAAACAGGAAGGCAAAATGCCGCAAAAAAGGGAATAAGGGCGACACGGAAATGTTGAA
TACTCATATTCTTCCTT
