>Addgene plasmid #157160 | pD649-HAsp-ULBP2-COMP5AP-AviTag-9xHis | depositor partial sequence | sequence record 303430 | insert (extracellular domain)
GGTAGAGCTGATCCTCACAGCCTGTGCTACGACATCACAGTGATCCCCAAGTTCAGACCCGGACCTCGTT
GGTGCGCTGTGCAGGGACAAGTGGACGAGAAAACCTTCCTGCACTACGACTGCGGCAACAAGACCGTGAC
ACCTGTGTCACCCCTGGGCAAGAAACTGAATGTGACCACCGCCTGGAAGGCCCAGAATCCTGTGCTGAGA
GAAGTGGTGGACATCCTGACCGAGCAGCTGCGGGACATTCAGCTGGAAAACTACACCCCTAAAGAGCCCC
TGACACTGCAGGCCAGAATGTCTTGTGAACAGAAGGCCGAGGGCCACAGCAGCGGAAGCTGGCAGTTTAG
CTTCGACGGCCAGATCTTCCTGCTGTTCGACAGCGAGAAGCGGATGTGGACAACAGTGCACCCAGGCGCC
AGAAAGATGAAGGAAAAGTGGGAGAACGACAAGGTGGTGGCCATGAGCTTCCACTACTTCAGCATGGGCG
ATTGCATCGGCTGGCTGGAAGATTTCCTGATGGGCATGGACAGCACCCTGGAACCATCTGCTGGTGCCCC
TCTT
